Addgene plasmid #42775: TAL3312
Depositing lab: Keith Joung. Depositing organization: Massachusetts General Hospital. Publication: Targeted gene disruption in somatic zebrafish cells using engineered TALENs. Sander JD, Cade L, Khayter C, Reyon D, Peterson RT, Joung JK, Yeh JR. Nat Biotechnol. 2011 Aug 5;29(8):697-8. doi: 10.1038/nbt.1934. PubMed 21822241.
Backbone
  Vector backbone: JDS71
  Backbone manufacturer: Addgene plasmid #32287
  Backbone size w/o insert (bp): 6447
  Vector type: Mammalian Expression ; T7
Growth in bacteria
  Bacterial resistance: Ampicillin, 100 μg/mL
  Growth temperature: 37°C
  Growth strain: XL1 Blue
  Copy number: High Copy
Gene/Insert
  Gene/Insert name: ZebrafishCommunity-mef2aa-left (alt name: mef2aa)
  Species: D. rerio (zebrafish)
  Insert size (bp): 1640
  Entrez Gene: mef2a (a.k.a. DKEYP-96F6.1, wu:fd19d02)
  Promoter: CMV
  Tag / fusion protein: 3X Flag (N terminal on backbone); WT FOKI (C terminal on backbone)
  Cloning method: Restriction Enzyme; 5′ cloning site N/A (destroyed during cloning); 3′ cloning site N/A (destroyed during cloning)
  Sequencing primers: 5′ CMV-F; 3′ BGH-rev
Terms and licenses: Academic/Nonprofit Terms; Industry Terms: Not Available to Industry
Depositor comments: Target binding site: TGGGACGGAAGAAGATAC It is strongly recommended that users perform a diagnostic digest to verify this plasmid prior to use. For example, a double digest of the plasmid with BamHI and KpnI should result in two bands at 2.3kb and 5.8kb.
How to cite: TAL3312 was a gift from Keith Joung (Addgene plasmid # 42775 ; http://n2t.net/addgene:42775 ; RRID:Addgene_42775)
