[The description below was written by a language model from this plasmid's Addgene catalogue record.]
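Description:
TAL3312 is a TALEN expression plasmid built on the JDS71 backbone, a mammalian expression vector of about 6.4 kb that also carries a T7 promoter. It is maintained in E. coli as a high-copy plasmid under ampicillin selection. The roughly 1.6 kb insert, named ZebrafishCommunity-mef2aa-left, is an engineered TAL effector repeat array designed to recognise a specific 18-nucleotide site in the zebrafish mef2aa (mef2a) gene. It is therefore a custom DNA-binding module directed at that locus, not a copy of the zebrafish gene itself. The array was inserted by restriction cloning, and both cloning sites were destroyed in the process.

The backbone supplies the sequences flanking the array, so the translated product has an N-terminal 3X FLAG tag and a C-terminal wild-type FokI nuclease domain. Expression in mammalian cells is driven by the CMV promoter. The T7 designation indicates that the coding sequence can also be transcribed in vitro to make mRNA, a common delivery route for nucleases in zebrafish embryos, although the record does not describe the delivery method. The BGH reverse sequencing primer suggests a BGH polyadenylation region downstream, but no feature table is available to confirm this.

FokI cleaves only as a dimer, so this "left" monomer is intended to be used with a matching "right" TALEN that binds the opposite strand across a spacer. The partner plasmid is not named in the record. Together the pair would introduce a double-strand break at mef2aa, and error-prone repair of that break can produce disrupting indels, consistent with the associated work on targeted gene disruption in zebrafish somatic cells.
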