>Addgene plasmid #42775 | TAL3312 | depositor partial sequence | sequence record 57895 | TAL3312 sequence 2430 bps
TCTAGAGCTAGCACCATGGACTACAAAGACCATGACGGTGATTATAAAGATCATGACATCGATTACAAGG
ATGACGATGACAAGATGGCCCCCAAGAAGAAGAGGAAGGTGGGCATTCACCGCGGGGTACCTATGGTGGA
CTTGAGGACACTCGGTTATTCGCAACAGCAACAGGAGAAAATCAAGCCTAAGGTCAGGAGCACCGTCGCG
CAACACCACGAGGCGCTTGTGGGGCATGGCTTCACTCATGCGCATATTGTCGCGCTTTCACAGCACCCTG
CGGCGCTTGGGACGGTGGCTGTCAAATACCAAGATATGATTGCGGCCCTGCCCGAAGCCACGCACGAGGC
AATTGTAGGGGTCGGTAAACAGTGGTCGGGAGCGCGAGCACTTGAGGCGCTGCTGACTGTGGCGGGTGAG
CTTAGGGGGCCTCCGCTCCAGCTCGACACCGGGCAGCTGCTGAAGATCGCGAAGAGAGGGGGAGTAACAG
CGGTAGAGGCAGTGCACGCCTGGCGCAATGCGCTCACCGGGGCCCCCTTGAACCTGACCCCAGACCAGGT
AGTCGCAATCGCGAACAATAATGGGGGAAAGCAAGCCCTGGAAACCGTGCAAAGGTTGTTGCCGGTCCTT
TGTCAAGACCACGGCCTTACACCGGAGCAAGTCGTGGCCATTGCAAATAATAACGGTGGCAAACAGGCTC
TTGAGACGGTTCAGAGACTTCTCCCAGTTCTCTGTCAAGCCCACGGGCTGACTCCCGATCAAGTTGTAGC
GATTGCGAATAACAATGGAGGGAAACAAGCATTGGAGACTGTCCAACGGCTCCTTCCCGTGTTGTGTCAA
GCCCACGGTTTGACGCCTGCACAAGTGGTCGCCATCGCCTCCAATATTGGCGGTAAGCAGGCGCTGGAAA
CAGTACAGCGCCTGCTGCCTGTACTGTGCCAGGATCATGGACTGACCCCAGACCAGGTAGTCGCAATCGC
GTCACATGACGGGGGAAAGCAAGCCCTGGAAACCGTGCAAAGGTTGTTGCCGGTCCTTTGTCAAGACCAC
GGCCTTACACCGGAGCAAGTCGTGGCCATTGCAAATAATAACGGTGGCAAACAGGCTCTTGAGACGGTTC
AGAGACTTCTCCCAGTTCTCTGTCAAGCCCACGGGCTGACTCCCGATCAAGTTGTAGCGATTGCGAATAA
CAATGGAGGGAAACAAGCATTGGAGACTGTCCAACGGCTCCTTCCCGTGTTGTGTCAAGCCCACGGTTTG
ACGCCTGCACAAGTGGTCGCCATCGCCTCCAATATTGGCGGTAAGCAGGCGCTGGAAACAGTACAGCGCC
TGCTGCCTGTACTGTGCCAGGATCATGGACTGACCCCAGACCAGGTAGTCGCAATCGCGTCGAACATTGG
GGGAAAGCAAGCCCTGGAAACCGTGCAAAGGTTGTTGCCGGTCCTTTGTCAAGACCACGGCCTTACACCG
GAGCAAGTCGTGGCCATTGCAAATAATAACGGTGGCAAACAGGCTCTTGAGACGGTTCAGAGACTTCTCC
CAGTTCTCTGTCAAGCCCACGGGCTGACTCCCGATCAAGTTGTAGCGATTGCGTCGAACATTGGAGGGAA
ACAAGCATTGGAGACTGTCCAACGGCTCCTTCCCGTGTTGTGTCAAGCCCACGGTTTGACGCCTGCACAA
GTGGTCGCCATCGCCTCCAATATTGGCGGTAAGCAGGCGCTGGAAACAGTACAGCGCCTGCTGCCTGTAC
TGTGCCAGGATCATGGACTGACCCCAGACCAGGTAGTCGCAATCGCGAACAATAATGGGGGAAAGCAAGC
CCTGGAAACCGTGCAAAGGTTGTTGCCGGTCCTTTGTCAAGACCACGGCCTTACACCGGAGCAAGTCGTG
GCCATTGCAAGCAACATCGGTGGCAAACAGGCTCTTGAGACGGTTCAGAGACTTCTCCCAGTTCTCTGTC
AAGCCCACGGGCTGACTCCCGATCAAGTTGTAGCGATTGCGTCCAACGGTGGAGGGAAACAAGCATTGGA
GACTGTCCAACGGCTCCTTCCCGTGTTGTGTCAAGCCCACGGTTTGACGCCTGCACAAGTGGTCGCCATC
GCCTCCAATATTGGCGGTAAGCAGGCGCTGGAAACAGTACAGCGCCTGCTGCCTGTACTGTGCCAGGATC
ATGGACTGACACCCGAACAGGTGGTCGCCATTGCTTCCCACGACGGAGGACGGCCAGCCTTGGAGTCCAT
CGTAGCCCAATTGTCCAGGCCCGATCCCGCGTTGGCTGCGTTAACGAATGACCATCTGGTGGCGTTGGCA
TGTCTTGGTGGACGACCCGCGCTCGATGCAGTCAAAAAGGGTCTGCCTCATGCTCCCGCATTGATCAAAA
GAACCAACCGGCGGATTCCCGAGAGAACTTCCCATCGAGTCGCGGGATCC
