>Addgene plasmid #42775 | TAL3312 | addgene partial sequence | sequence record 60769 | JDS-TALEN-F 5'-TAGGGGTCGGTAAACAGTGG-3'
TGTGGCGGGTGAGCTTAGGGGGCCTCCGCTCCAGCTCGACACCGGGCAGCTGCTGAAGATCGCGAAGAGA
GGGGGAGTAACAGCGGTAGAGGCAGTGCACGCCTGGCGCAATGCGCTCACCGGGGCCCCCTTGAACCTGA
CCCCAGACCAGGTAGTCGCAATCGCGAACAATAATGGGGGAAAGCAAGCCCTGGAAACCGTGCAAAGGTT
GTTGCCGGTCCTTTGTCAAGACCACGGCCTTACACCGGAGCAAGTCGTGGCCATTGCAAATAATAACGGT
GGCAAACAGGCTCTTGAGACGGTTCAGAGACTTCTCCCAGTTCTCTGTCAAGCCCACGGGCTGACTCCCG
ATCAAGTTGTAGCGATTGCGAATAACAATGGAGGGAAACAAGCATTGGAGACTGTCCAACGGCTCCTTCC
CGTGTTGTGTCAAGCCCACGGTTTGACGCCTGCACAAGTGGTCGCCATCGCCTCCAATATTGGCGGTAAG
CAGGCGCTGGAAACAGTACAGCGCCTGCTGCCTGTACTGTGCCAGGATCATGGACTGACCCCAGACCAGG
TAGTCGCAATCGCGTCACATGACGGGGGAAAGCAAGCCCTGGAAACCGTGCAAAGGTTGTTGCCGGTCCT
TTGTCAAGACCACGGCCTTACACCGGAGCAAGTCGTGGCCATTGCAAATAATAACGGTGGCAAACAGGCT
CTTGAGACGGTTCAGAGACTTCTCCCAGTTCTCTGTCAAGCCCACGGGCTGACTCCCGATCAAGTTGTAG
CGATTGCGAATAACAATGGAGGGAAACAAGCATTGGAGACTGTCCAACGGCTCCTTCCCGTGTTGTGTCA
AGCCCACGGTTTGACGCCTGCACAAGTGGTCGCCATCGCCTCCAATATTGGCGGTAAGCAGGCGCTGGAA
A
